>Addgene plasmid #45474 | pMMBrelAGent | addgene partial sequence | sequence record 64374 | Tac promoter
AAGGAGAGGACGATGGTTGCGGTAAGAAGTGCACATATCAATAAGGCTGGTGAATTTGATCCGGAAAAAT
GGATCGCAAGTCTGGGTATTACCAGCCAGAAGTCGTGTGAGTGCTTANCCGAAACCTGGGCGTATTGTCT
GCAACAGACGCAGGGGCATCCGGATGCCAGTCTGTTATTGTGGCGTGGTGTTGAGATGGTGGAGATCCTC
TCGACATTAAGTATGGACATTGACACGCTGCGGGCGGCGCTGCTTTTCCCTCTGGCGGATGCCAACGTAG
TCAGCGAAGATGTGCTGCGTGAGAGCGTCGGTAAGTCGGTCGTTAACCTTATTCACGGCGTGCGTGATAT
GGCGGCGATCCGCCAGCTGAAAGCGACGCACACTGATTCTGTTTCCTCCGAACAGGTCGATAACGTTCGC
CGGATGTTATTGGCGATGGTCGATGATTTTCGCTGCGTAGTCATCAAACTGGCGGAGCGTATTGCTCATC
TGCGCGAAGTAAAAGATGCGCCGGAAGATGAACGTGTACTGGCGGCAAAAGAGTGTACCAACATCTACGC
ACCGCTGGCTAACCGTCTCGGAATCGGACAACTGAAATGGGAACTGGAAGATTACTGCTTCCGTTACCTC
CATCCAACCGAATACAAACGAATTGCCAAACTGCTGCATGAACGGCGTCTCGACCGCGAACACTACATCG
AAGAGTTCGTTGG
