>Addgene plasmid #45474 | pMMBrelAGent | addgene partial sequence | sequence record 64816 | pBAD-rev
GCTTGCATGCCTGCAGCTGGTAGGTGAACGGCACAATGCGCCCGCCAATTTTTGCCCCGATGCAGCGGTG
TCCGACATCACTGTGGATGTGGTAAGCGAAGTCCAGCGGCGTTGATCCCGCAGGCAAATCAACGACATCA
CCTTTCGGCGTAAAGACGTACACCCGGTCGTCAAAGACCTGACTACGTACTTCGTCGAGCATTTCGCCGG
AATCAGCCATCTCTTCCTGCCACGCAATCAGTTTACGCAGCCAGGCAATCCGGTCTTCATGTCCCGAACG
TGCGCCGCCAGCAGCCGCGCCCTCTTTATATTTCCAGTGCGCAGCAACACCCAACTCTGCATCTTCATGC
ATCTGTTTGGTGCGGATTTGGATCTCAACGGTTTTTCCACCCGGCCCCAGAACCACGGTATGAATAGACT
GATAACCGTTTGGTTTCGGGTTAGCGACGTAATCGTCAAACTCATCCGGCAGGTGGCGATAGTGAGTGTG
CACTATCCCCAGTGCGGCATAGCAATCCTGTAAACGCTCGGCGACAATACGTACCGCACGCACATCAAAC
AGCTCATCAAAGGCGAGGTTCTTTTTCTGCATTTTACGCCAGATGCTGTAGATGTGTTTCGGACGACCAT
ACACTTCCGCTTTAACGCCTTCAGCTTTCATCTCAGCGCGCAGATGACCAACGAACTCTTCGATGTAGTG
TTCGCGGTCGAGACGCCGTTCATGCAGCAGTTTGGCAATTCGTTTGTATTCGGTTGGATGGAGGTAACGG
AAGCAGTAATCTTCCAGTTCCCATTTCAGTTGTCCGATTCCGAGACGGTT
