[The description below was written by a language model from this plasmid's Addgene catalogue record.]
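Description:
pMMBrelAGent is a bacterial expression plasmid built on pMMB67EH, a member of the pMMB family of broad-host-range, RSF1010-derived tac-promoter vectors. The backbone was modified by blunting a gentamicin resistance cassette with Klenow and ligating it into the DraI site. This disrupts the original ampicillin resistance gene, so selection is by gentamicin rather than ampicillin. The record lists propagation in E. coli DH5alpha and gives the copy number as unknown. No feature table is provided, so the origin, repressor gene and other backbone elements are not itemised in the record itself.

The insert is relA, identified in the depositor comment as the E. coli gene and cloned between EcoRI and PstI sites downstream of the ptac promoter. RelA is the ppGpp synthetase that triggers the stringent response. The version carried here is truncated at the EcoRI/PstI sites but is described as still metabolically active. Truncated RelA fragments of this kind are generally used to drive ppGpp synthesis independently of the normal ribosome-associated starvation signal. Under ptac, expression is IPTG-inducible, allowing ppGpp accumulation to be triggered on demand.

The associated work concerns the coordination of Legionella pneumophila virulence traits with entry into stationary phase through ppGpp, which fits a use in artificially raising ppGpp levels in that organism. The depositor comment, however, calls the plasmid a "vector control" for the IPTG-inducible E. coli relA gene. This sits awkwardly with the listed relA insert, and the record does not resolve the discrepancy.
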