Addgene plasmid #45474: pMMBrelAGent
Depositing lab: Michele Swanson. Depositing organization: University of Michigan. Publication: Co-ordination of legionella pneumophila virulence with entry into stationary phase by ppGpp. Hammer BK, Swanson MS. Mol Microbiol. 1999 Aug;33(4):721-31. 10.1046/j.1365-2958.1999.01519.x PubMed 10447882.
Backbone
  Vector backbone: pMMB67EH
  Backbone manufacturer: Bagdasarian Lab
  Modifications to backbone: The Gentamycin cassette was Klenow treated and ligated into the DraI site in pMMB67EH. This inactivates the original amp cassette.
  Vector type: Bacterial Expression
Growth in bacteria
  Bacterial resistance: Gentamicin, 10 μg/mL
  Growth temperature: 37°C
  Growth strain: DH5alpha
  Copy number: Unknown
Gene/Insert
  Gene/Insert name: relA (alt name: MB357)
  Mutation: truncated at EcoRI/PstI sites of RelA, but metabolically active
  Promoter: ptac
  Cloning method: Restriction Enzyme; 5′ cloning site EcoRI (unknown if destroyed); 3′ cloning site PstI (unknown if destroyed)
  Sequencing primers: 5′ M13-Rev; 3′ pBAD-rev
Terms and licenses: Academic/Nonprofit Terms; Industry Terms: Not Available to Industry
Depositor comments: This is a vector control for IPTG-indicible E. coli relA gene.
How to cite: pMMBrelAGent was a gift from Michele Swanson (Addgene plasmid # 45474 ; http://n2t.net/addgene:45474 ; RRID:Addgene_45474)
